Addgene plasmid #66341: GPR182-Tango
Purpose: Expression of G protein-coupled receptors for PRESTO-Tango: parallel receptorome expression and screening via transcriptional output, with transcriptional activation following arrestin translocation
Depositing lab: Bryan Roth. Depositing organization: University of North Carolina at Chapel Hill. Publication: PRESTO-Tango as an open-source resource for interrogation of the druggable human GPCRome. Kroeze WK, Sassano MF, Huang XP, Lansu K, McCorvy JD, Giguere PM, Sciaky N, Roth BL. Nat Struct Mol Biol. 2015 May;22(5):362-9. doi: 10.1038/nsmb.3014. Epub 2015 Apr 20. PubMed 25895059.
Backbone
  Vector backbone: empty Tango
  Backbone size w/o insert (bp): 6632
  Vector type: Mammalian Expression
  Selectable markers: Neomycin (select with G418)
Growth in bacteria
  Bacterial resistance: Ampicillin, 100 μg/mL
  Growth temperature: 37°C
  Growth strain: DH5alpha
  Copy number: High Copy
Gene/Insert
  Gene/Insert name: GPR182
  Species: H. sapiens (human)
  Insert size (bp): 1212
  Entrez Gene: GPR182 (a.k.a. 7TMR, ADMR, AM-R, AMR, G10D, gamrh, hrhAMR)
  Promoter: CMV
  Tag / fusion protein: FLAG (N terminal on backbone)
  Cloning method: Restriction Enzyme; 5′ cloning site NotI (not destroyed); 3′ cloning site XhoI (unknown if destroyed)
  Sequencing primers: 5′ CMV-F; 3′ Tet-R
Terms and licenses: Academic/Nonprofit Terms; Industry Terms: Not Available to Industry
Depositor comments: Please note: Most of the PRESTO-Tango vectors do not contain the XhoI cut site downstream of the tTA sequence and instead carry an XbaI site. If you need to perform an XhoI digest we recommend sequencing with a forward primer at the C-terminus of tTA to determine which of the two sites is present. Suggested primer: 5-gagctccacttagacggcgagg-3. Original backbone was pcDNA3.1(+). These plasmids were generated as part of the Illuminating the Druggable Genome (IDG) program sponsored by the NIH Common Fund. The goal of this program is to identify, gather, and distribute information and resources for proteins that currently are not well-studied yet belong to commonly drug-targeted protein families: protein kinases, non-olfactory G-protein coupled receptors (GPCRs), and ion channels. The IDG program is designed to develop fundamental research tools for understudied proteins, elucidate their function, and disseminate the IDG-related resources and data to the greater scientific community.
How to cite: GPR182-Tango was a gift from Bryan Roth (Addgene plasmid # 66341 ; http://n2t.net/addgene:66341 ; RRID:Addgene_66341)
