[The description below was written by a language model from this plasmid's Addgene catalogue record.]
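Description:
GPR182-Tango is a mammalian expression plasmid from the PRESTO-Tango collection, built on an "empty Tango" backbone that was derived from pcDNA3.1(+). It is propagated in E. coli as a high-copy plasmid under ampicillin selection. It also carries a neomycin resistance marker, so transfected mammalian cells can be selected with G418. The insert is the human GPR182 coding sequence (about 1.2 kb), an understudied G protein-coupled receptor also known by aliases such as ADMR and G10D. It is expressed from the CMV promoter, and the backbone supplies an N-terminal FLAG tag that allows detection of the receptor.

The receptor was cloned between a NotI site and a downstream site that lies beyond a tTA (tetracycline transactivator) sequence. The depositor notes that in most vectors of this series the downstream site is XbaI rather than XhoI, so its identity should be confirmed before any digest. The presence of tTA downstream of the receptor fits the Tango assay principle given in the stated purpose, which is transcriptional activation following arrestin translocation. In that design, arrestin recruitment to the activated receptor leads to release of the fused transactivator, which then drives a reporter gene. The catalogue fields do not itemise the linker, the protease cleavage site or any other modules in the fusion, and no feature table is provided, so these details cannot be confirmed here.

The construct is intended for parallel, G protein-independent screening of ligands across the human GPCR repertoire. It was produced as part of a programme that develops research tools for poorly characterised members of druggable protein families.
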