>Addgene plasmid #66341 | GPR182-Tango | depositor partial sequence | sequence record 113295 | empty Tango
GACGGATCGGGAGATCTCCCGATCCCCTATGGTGCACTCTCAGTACAATCTGCTCTGATGCCGCATAGTT
AAGCCAGTATCTGCTCCCTGCTTGTGTGTTGGAGGTCGCTGAGTAGTGCGCGAGCAAAATTTAAGCTACA
ACAAGGCAAGGCTTGACCGACAATTGCATGAAGAATCTGCTTAGGGTTAGGCGTTTTGCGCTGCTTCGCG
ATGTACGGGCCAGATATACGCGTTGACATTGATTATTGACTAGTTATTAATAGTAATCAATTACGGGGTC
ATTAGTTCATAGCCCATATATGGAGTTCCGCGTTACATAACTTACGGTAAATGGCCCGCCTGGCTGACCG
CCCAACGACCCCCGCCCATTGACGTCAATAATGACGTATGTTCCCATAGTAACGCCAATAGGGACTTTCC
ATTGACGTCAATGGGTGGAGTATTTACGGTAAACTGCCCACTTGGCAGTACATCAAGTGTATCATATGCC
AAGTACGCCCCCTATTGACGTCAATGACGGTAAATGGCCCGCCTGGCATTATGCCCAGTACATGACCTTA
TGGGACTTTCCTACTTGGCAGTACATCTACGTATTAGTCATCGCTATTACCATGGTGATGCGGTTTTGGC
AGTACATCAATGGGCGTGGATAGCGGTTTGACTCACGGGGATTTCCAAGTCTCCACCCCATTGACGTCAA
TGGGAGTTTGTTTTGGCACCAAAATCAACGGGACTTTCCAAAATGTCGTAACAACTCCGCCCCATTGACG
CAAATGGGCGGTAGGCGTGTACGGTGGGAGGTCTATATAAGCAGAGCTCTCTGGCTAACTAGAGAACCCA
CTGCTTACTGGCTTATCGAAATTAATACGACTCACTATAGGGAGACCCAAGCTGGCTAGCGTTTAAACTT
AAGCTTGGTACCGAGCTCGGATCCACTAGTCCAGTGTGGTGGAATTCTGCAGATATCCAGCACAGTGGCG
GCCGCGCCACCATGAAGACGATCATCGCCCTGAGCTACATCTTCTGCCTGGTATTCGCCGACTACAAGGA
CGATGATGACGCCAGCATCGATACCGGTGGACGCACCCCACCCAGCCTGGGTCCCCAAGATGAGTCCTGC
ACCACCGCCAGCTCCTCCCTGGCCAAGGACACTTCATCGACCGGTGAGAACCTGTACTTCCAGCTAAGAT
TAGATAAAAGTAAAGTGATTAACAGCGCATTAGAGCTGCTTAATGAGGTCGGAATCGAAGGTTTAACAAC
CCGTAAACTCGCCCAGAAGCTAGGTGTAGAGCAGCCTACATTGTATTGGCATGTAAAAAATAAGCGGGCT
TTGCTCGACGCCTTAGCCATTGAGATGTTAGATAGGCACCATACTCACTTTTGCCCTTTAGAAGGGGAAA
GCTGGCAAGATTTTTTACGTAATAACGCTAAAAGTTTTAGATGTGCTTTACTAAGTCATCGCGATGGAGC
AAAAGTACATTTAGGTACACGGCCTACAGAAAAACAGTATGAAACTCTCGAAAATCAATTAGCCTTTTTA
TGCCAACAAGGTTTTTCACTAGAGAATGCATTATATGCACTCAGCGCTGTGGGGCATTTTACTTTAGGTT
GCGTATTGGAAGATCAAGAGCATCAAGTCGCTAAAGAAGAAAGGGAAACACCTACTACTGATAGTATGCC
GCCATTATTACGACAAGCTATCGAATTATTTGATCACCAAGGTGCAGAGCCAGCCTTCTTATTCGGCCTT
GAATTGATCATATGCGGATTAGAAAAACAACTTAAATGTGAAAGTGGGTCCGCGTACAGCCGCGCGCGTA
CGAAAAACAATTACGGGTCTACCATCGAGGGCCTGCTCGATCTCCCGGACGACGACGCCCCCGAAGAGGC
GGGGCTGGCGGCTCCGCGCCTGTCCTTTCTCCCCGCGGGACACACGCGCAGACTGTCGACGGCCCCCCCG
ACCGATGTCAGCCTGGGGGACGAGCTCCACTTAGACGGCGAGGACGTGGCGATGGCGCATGCCGACGCGC
TAGACGATTTCGATCTGGACATGTTGGGGGACGGGGATTCCCCGGGTCCGGGATTTACCCCCCACGACTC
CGCCCCCTACGGCGCTCTGGATATGGCCGACTTCGAGTTTGAGCAGATGTTTACCGATGCCCTTGGAATT
GACGAGTACGGTGGGTAGCTCGAGTCTAGAGGGCCCGTTTAAACCCGCTGATCAGCCTCGACTGTGCCTT
CTAGTTGCCAGCCATCTGTTGTTTGCCCCTCCCCCGTGCCTTCCTTGACCCTGGAAGGTGCCACTCCCAC
TGTCCTTTCCTAATAAAATGAGGAAATTGCATCGCATTGTCTGAGTAGGTGTCATTCTATTCTGGGGGGT
GGGGTGGGGCAGGACAGCAAGGGGGAGGATTGGGAAGACAATAGCAGGCATGCTGGGGATGCGGTGGGCT
CTATGGCTTCTGAGGCGGAAAGAACCAGCTGGGGCTCTAGGGGGTATCCCC
[124 nt withheld, positions 2502-2625]
C
[91 nt withheld, positions 2627-2717]
A
[49 nt withheld, positions 2719-2767]
CCTTTGACGTTGGAGTCCACGTTCTTT
[37 nt withheld, positions 2795-2831]
ACCCTATCTCGGTCTATTCTTTTGATTTATAAGGGATTTTGCCGATTTCGGCCTATTGGTTAAAAAATGA
GCTGATTTAACAAAAATTTAACGCGAATTAATTCTGTGGAATGTGTGTCAGTTAGGGTGTGGAAAGTCCC
CAGGCTCCCCAGCAGGCAGAAGTATGCAAAGCATGCATCTCAATTAGTCAGCAACCAGGTGTGGAAAGTC
CCCAGGCTCCCCAGCAGGCAGAAGTATGCAAAGCATGCATCTCAATTAGTCAGCAACCATAGTCCCGCCC
CTAACTCCGCCCATCCCGCCCCTAACTCCGCCCAGTTCCGCCCATTCTCCGCCCCATGGCTGACTAATTT
TTTTTATTTATGCAGAGGCCGAGGCCGCCTCTGCCTCTGAGCTATTCCAGAAGTAGTGAGGAGGCTTTTT
TGGAGGCCTAGGCTTTTGCAAAAAGCTCCCGGGAGCTTGTATATCCATTTTCGGATCTGATCAAGAGACA
GGATGAGGATCGTTTCGCATGATTGAACAAGATGGATTGCACGCAGGTTCTCCGGCCGCTTGGGTGGAGA
GGCTATTCGGCTATGACTGGGCACAACAGACAATCGGCTGCTCTGATGCCGCCGTGTTCCGGCTGTCAGC
GCAGGGGCGCCCGGTTCTTTTTGTCAAGACCGACCTGTCCGGTGCCCTGAATGAACTGCAGGACGAGGCA
GCGCGGCTATCGTGGCTGGCCACGACGGGCGTTCCTTGCGCAGCTGTGCTCGACGTTGTCACTGAAGCGG
GAAGGGACTGGCTGCTATTGGGCGAAGTGCCGGGGCAGGATCTCCTGTCATCTCACCTTGCTCCTGCCGA
GAAAGTATCCATCATGGCTGATGCAATGCGGCGGCTGCATACGCTTGATCCGGCTACCTGCCCATTCGAC
CACCAAGCGAAACATCGCATCGAGCGAGCACGTACTCGGATGGAAGCCGGTCTTGTCGATCAGGATGATC
TGGACGAAGAGCATCAGGGGCTCGCGCCAGCCGAACTGTTCGCCAGGCTCAAGGCGCGCATGCCCGACGG
CGAGGATCTCGTCGTGACCCATGGCGATGCCTGCTTGCCGAATATCATGGTGGAAAATGGCCGCTTTTCT
GGATTCATCGACTGTGGCCGGCTGGGTGTGGCGGACCGCTATCAGGACATAGCGTTGGCTACCCGTGATA
TTGCTGAAGAGCTTGGCGGCGAATGGGCTGACCGCTTCCTCGTGCTTTACGGTATCGCCGCTCCCGATTC
GCAGCGCATCGCCTTCTATCGCCTTCTTGACGAGTTCTTCTGAGCGGGACTCTGGGGTTCGAAATGACCG
ACCAAGCGACGCCCAACCTGCCATCACGAGATTTCGATTCCACCGCCGCCTTCTATGAAAGGTTGGGCTT
CGGAATCGTTTTCCGGGACGCCGGCTGGATGATCCTCCAGCGCGGGGATCTCATGCTGGAGTTCTTCGCC
CACCCCAACTTGTTTATTGCAGCTTATAATGGTTACAAATAAAGCAATAGCATCACAAATTTCACAAATA
AAGCATTTTTTTCACTGCATTCTAGTTGTGGTTTGTCCAAACTCATCAATGTATCTTATCATGTCTGTAT
ACCGTCGACCTCTAGCTAGAGCTTGGCGTAATCATGGTCATAGCTGTTTCCTGTGTGAAATTGTTATCCG
CTCACAATTCCACACAACATACGAGCCGGAAGCATAAAGTGTAAAGCCTGGGGTGCCTAATGAGTGAGCT
AACTCACATTAATTGCGTTGCGCTCACTGCCCGCTTTCCAGTCGGGAAACCTGTCGTGCCAGCTGCATTA
ATGAATCGGCCAACGCGCGGGGAGAGGCGGTTTGCGTATTGGGCGCTCTTCCGCTTCCTCGCTCACTGAC
TCGCTGCGCTCGGTCGTTCGGCTGCGGCGAGCGGTATCAGCTCACTCAAAGGCGGTAATACGGTTATCCA
CAGAATCAGGGGATAACGCAGGAAAGAACATGTGAGCAAAAGGCCAGCAAAAGGCCAGGAACCGTAAAAA
GGCCGCGTTGCTGGCGTTTTTCCATAGGCTCCGCCCCCCTGACGAGCATCACAAAAATCGACGCTCAAGT
CAGAGGTGGCGAAACCCGACAGGACTATAAAGATACCAGGCGTTTCCCCCTGGAAGCTCCCTCGTGCGCT
CTCCTGTTCCGACCCTGCCGCTTACCGGATACCTGTCCGCCTTTCTCCCTTCGGGAAGCGTGGCGCTTTC
TCATAGCTCACGCTGTAGGTATCTCAGTTCGGTGTAGGTCGTTCGCTCCAAGCTGGGCTGTGTGCACGAA
CCCCCCGTTCAGCCCGACCGCTGCGCCTTATCCGGTAACTATCGTCTTGAGTCCAACCCGGTAAGACACG
ACTTATCGCCACTGGCAGCAGCCACTGGTAACAGGATTAGCAGAGCGAGGTATGTAGGCGGTGCTACAGA
GTTCTTGAAGTGGTGGCCTAACTACGGCTACACTAGAAGAACAGTATTTGGTATCTGCGCTCTGCTGAAG
CCAGTTACCTTCGGAAAAAGAGTTGGTAGCTCTTGATCCGGCAAACAAACCACCGCTGGTAGCGGTTTTT
TTGTTTGCAAGCAGCAGATTACGCGCAGAAAAAAAGGATCTCAAGAAGATCCTTTGATCTTTTCTACGGG
GTCTGACGCTCAGTGGAACGAAAACTCACGTTAAGGGATTTTGGTCATGAGATTATCAAAAAGGATCTTC
ACCTAGATCCTTTTAAATTAAAAATGAAGTTTTAAATCAATCTAAAGTATATATGAGTAAACTTGGTCTG
ACAGTTACCAATGCTTAATCAGTGAGGCACCTATCTCAGCGATCTGTCTATTTCGTTCATCCATAGTTGC
CTGACTCCCCGTCGTGTAGATAACTACGATACGGGAGGGCTTACCATCTGGCCCCAGTGCTGCAATGATA
CCGCGAGACCCACGCTCACCGGCTCCAGATTTATCAGCAATAAACCAGCCAGCCGGAAGGGCCGAGCGCA
GAAGTGGTCCTGCAACTTTATCCGCCTCCATCCAGTCTATTAATTGTTGCCGGGAAGCTAGAGTAAGTAG
TTCGCCAGTTAATAGTTTGCGCAACGTTGTTGCCATTGCTACAGGCATCGTGGTGTCACGCTCGTCGTTT
GGTATGGCTTCATTCAGCTCCGGTTCCCAACGATCAAGGCGAGTTACATGATCCCCCATGTTGTGCAAAA
AAGCGGTTAGCTCCTTCGGTCCTCCGATCGTTGTCAGAAGTAAGTTGGCCGCAGTGTTATCACTCATGGT
TATGGCAGCACTGCATAATTCTCTTACTGTCATGCCATCCGTAAGATGCTTTTCTGTGACTGGTGAGTAC
TCAACCAAGTCATTCTGAGAATAGTGTATGCGGCGACCGAGTTGCTCTTGCCCGGCGTCAATACGGGATA
ATACCGCGCCACATAGCAGAACTTTAAAAGTGCTCATCATTGGAAAACGTTCTTCGGGGCGAAAACTCTC
AAGGATCTTACCGCTGTTGAGATCCAGTTCGATGTAACCCACTCGTGCACCCAACTGATCTTCAGCATCT
TTTACTTTCACCAGCGTTTCTGGGTGAGCAAAAACAGGAAGGCAAAATGCCGCAAAAAAGGGAATAAGGG
CGACACGGAAATGTTGAATACTCATACTCTTCCTTTTTCAATATTATTGAAGCATTTATCAGGGTTATTG
TCTCATGAGCGGATACATATTTGAATGTATTTAGAAAAATAAACAAATAGGGGTTCCGCGCACATTTCCC
CGAAAAGTGCCACCTGACGTC
