>Addgene plasmid #66341 | GPR182-Tango | depositor partial sequence | sequence record 113296 | GPR182
ATGTCAGTCAAGCCCTCCTGGGGACCAGGTCCATCAGAGGGGGTGACAGCAGTGCCGACAAGTGATCTTG
GCGAGATCCACAATTGGACAGAGCTCCTCGATCTGTTCAATCACACACTCTCCGAGTGTCACGTTGAGCT
TTCACAGTCCACCAAGAGAGTCGTGCTGTTTGCCCTTTATCTTGCCATGTTCGTCGTCGGGTTGGTCGAG
AATCTGCTCGTGATTTGTGTCAATTGGAGGGGAAGCGGTAGAGCCGGACTCATGAACCTGTATATTCTTA
ATATGGCAATCGCCGACCTGGGGATCGTCTTGAGTCTGCCCGTGTGGATGCTTGAGGTTACACTGGATTA
TACTTGGCTGTGGGGGAGCTTCTCTTGTAGGTTTACCCATTATTTCTATTTTGTGAACATGTACAGCTCA
ATTTTTTTCCTCGTCTGTCTGAGCGTCGACCGATACGTAACCCTTACCAGCGCGTCTCCAAGCTGGCAGA
GATATCAACACAGGGTGAGGCGCGCCATGTGCGCGGGCATCTGGGTGCTTAGCGCTATCATCCCGCTGCC
AGAAGTAGTGCACATTCAGCTTGTGGAAGGGCCCGAGCCCATGTGCCTTTTTATGGCCCCGTTCGAGACT
TATTCCACCTGGGCTCTTGCCGTGGCCCTCTCCACTACAATTCTGGGTTTCTTGCTGCCCTTCCCTCTGA
TTACAGTGTTTAATGTGCTCACAGCTTGCAGGCTGCGGCAACCGGGGCAACCCAAGAGCCGCCGCCATTG
CTTGCTGCTGTGCGCTTATGTCGCCGTCTTCGTTATGTGCTGGCTCCCTTATCATGTGACCCTGTTGCTC
CTGACCCTGCACGGGACTCATATCTCCCTGCATTGTCACCTCGTTCACCTGCTCTATTTCTTCTATGATG
TTATTGATTGTTTTAGTATGTTGCACTGTGTAATTAACCCGATCCTGTACAACTTTCTGTCACCGCATTT
TAGAGGCAGACTGCTGAACGCAGTCGTGCACTACCTGCCGAAGGACCAGACTAAGGCTGGAACCTGCGCC
AGCTCTTCAAGCTGCTCCACACAGCATTCCATTATTATCACCAAGGGGGATTCCCAACCTGCCGCTGCCG
CTCCCCACCCCGAGCCTTCTCTTAGCTTCCAGGCTCACCACCTGCTGCCCAACACTAGTCCCATCTCCCC
TACCCAGCCTCTGACCCCAAGT
