>Addgene plasmid #66341 | GPR182-Tango | addgene partial sequence | sequence record 119911 | CMV-F 5'-CGCAAATGGGCGGTAGGCGTG-3'
GCTCTCTGGCTAACTAGAGAACCCACTGCTTACTGGCTTATCGAAATTAATACGACTCACTATAGGGAGA
CCCAAGCTGGCTAGCGTTTAAACTTAAGCTTGGTACCGAGCTCGGATCCACTAGTCCAGTGTGGTGGAAT
TCTGCAGATATCCAGCACAGTGGCGGCCGCGCCACCATGAAGACGATCATCGCCCTGAGCTACATCTTCT
GCCTGGTATTCGCCGACTACAAGGACGATGATGACGCCAGCATCGATATGTCAGTCAAGCCCTCCTGGGG
ACCAGGTCCATCAGAGGGGGTGACAGCAGTGCCGACAAGTGATCTTGGCGAGATCCACAATTGGACAGAG
CTCCTCGATCTGTTCAATCACACACTCTCCGAGTGTCACGTTGAGCTTTCACAGTCCACCAAGAGAGTCG
TGCTGTTTGCCCTTTATCTTGCCATGTTCGTCGTCGGGTTGGTCGAGAATCTGCTCGTGATTTGTGTCAA
TTGGAGGGGAAGCGGTAGAGCCGGACTCATGAACCTGTATATTCTTAATATGGCAATCGCCGACCTGGGG
ATCGTCTTGAGTCTGCCCGTGTGGATGCTTGAGGTTACACTGGATTATACTTGGCTGTGGGGGAGCTTCT
CTTGTAGGTTTACCCATTATTTCTATTTTGTGAACATGTACAGCTCAATTTTTTTCCTCGTCTGTCTGAG
CGTCGACCGATACGTAACCCTTACCAGCGCGTCTCCAAGCTGGCAGAGATATCAACACAGGGTGAGGCGC
GCCATGTGCGCGGGCATCTGGGTGCTTAGCGCTATCATCCCGCTGCCAGAAGTAGTGCACATTCAGCTTG
TGGAAGGGCCCGAGCCCATGTGCCTTTTTATGGCCCCGTTCGAGACTTATTCCACCTGGGCTCTTGCCGT
GGCCCTCTCCACTACAATTCTGGGTTTCTTGCTGCCCTTCCCTCTGATTACAGTGTTTAATGTGCTCACA
GCTTGC
