>Addgene plasmid #66341 | GPR182-Tango | addgene partial sequence | sequence record 119912 | Tet-R 5'-GGCGAGTTTACGGGTTGTTA-3'
GCTCTAATGCGCTGTTAATCACTTTACTTTTATCTAATCTTAGCTGGAAGTACAGGTTCTCACCGGTCGA
TGAAGTGTCCTTGGCCAGGGAGGAGCTGGCGGTGGTGCAGGACTCATCTTGGGGACCCAGGCTGGGTGGG
GTGCGTCCACCGGTATCGATACTTGGGGTCAGAGGCTGGGTAGGGGAGATGGGACTAGTGTTGGGCAGCA
GGTGGTGAGCCTGGAAGCTAAGAGAAGGCTCGGGGTGGGGAGCGGCAGCGGCAGGTTGGGAATCCCCCTT
GGTGATAATAATGGAATGCTGTGTGGAGCAGCTTGAAGAGCTGGCGCAGGTTCCAGCCTTAGTCTGGTCC
TTCGGCAGGTAGTGCACGACTGCGTTCAGCAGTCTGCCTCTAAAATGCGGTGACAGAAAGTTGTACAGGA
TCGGGTTAATTACACAGTGCAACATACTAAAACAATCAATAACATCATAGAAGAAATAGAGCAGGTGAAC
GAGGTGACAATGCAGGGAGATATGAGTCCCGTGCAGGGTCAGGAGCAACAGGGTCACATGATAAGGGAGC
CAGCACATAACGAAGACGGCGACATAAGCGCACAGCAGCAAGCAATGGCGGCGGCTCTTGGGTTGCCCCG
GTTGCCGCAGCCTGCAAGCTGTGAGCACATTAAACACTGTAATCAGAGGGAAGGGCAGCAAGAAACCCAG
AATTGTAGTGGAGAGGGCCACGGCAAGAGCCCAGGTGGAATAAGTCTCGAACGGGGCCATAAAAAGGCAC
ATGGGCTCGGGCCCTTCCACAAGCTGAATGTGCACTACTTCTGGCAGCGGGATGATAGCGCTAAGCACCC
AGATGCCCGCGCACATGGCGCGCCTCACCCTGTGTTGATATCTCTGCCAGCTTGGAGACGCGCTGGTAAG
GGTTACGTATCGGTCGACGCTCAGACAGACGAGGAAAAAAATTGAGCTGTACATGTTCACAAAATAGAAA
TAATGGGTAAACCTACAA
